>Addgene plasmid #84242 | pSLQ2813 pPB: CAG-GID1-KRAB-IRES-Puro-WPRE PGK-ABI-tagBFP-SpdCas9 | depositor full sequence | sequence record 160883 | pSLQ2813 pPB: CAG-GID1-KRAB-IRES-Puro-WPRE PGK-ABI-tagBFP-SpdCas9 sequence 13807 bps
CCATGGTCGAGGTGAGCCCCACGTTCTGCTTCACTCTCCCCATCTCCCCCCCCTCCCCACCCCCAATTTT
GTATTTATTTATTTTTTAATTATTTTGTGCAGCGATGGGGGCGGGGGGGGGGGGGGGGCGCGCGCCAGGC
GGGGCGGGGCGGGGCGAGGGGCGGGGCGGGGCGAGGCGGAGAGGTGCGGCGGCAGCCAATCAGAGCGGCG
CGCTCCGAAAGTTTCCTTTTATGGCGAGGCGGCGGCGGCGGCGGCCCTATAAAAAGCGAAGCGCGCGGCG
GGCGGGGAGTCGCTGCGACGCTGCCTTCGCCCCGTGCCCCGCTCCGCCGCCGCCTCGCGCCGCCCGCCCC
GGCTCTGACTGACCGCGTTACTCCCACAGGTGAGCGGGCGGGACGGCCCTTCTCCTCCGGGCTGTAATTA
GCGCTTGGTTTAATGACGGCTTGTTTCTTTTCTGTGGCTGCGTGAAAGCCTTGAGGGGCTCCGGGAGGGC
CCTTTGTGCGGGGGGAGCGGCTCGGGGGGTGCGTGCGTGTGTGTGTGCGTGGGGAGCGCCGCGTGCGGCT
CCGCGCTGCCCGGCGGCTGTGAGCGCTGCGGGCGCGGCGCGGGGCTTTGTGCGCTCCGCAGTGTGCGCGA
GGGGAGCGCGGCCGGGGGCGGTGCCCCGCGGTGCGGGGGGGGCTGCGAGGGGAACAAAGGCTGCGTGCGG
GGTGTGTGCGTGGGGGGGTGAGCAGGGGGTGTGGGCGCGTCGGTCGGGCTGCAACCCCCCCTGCACCCCC
CTCCCCGAGTTGCTGAGCACGGCCCGGCTTCGGGTGCGGGGCTCCGTACGGGGCGTGGCGCGGGGCTCGC
CGTGCCGGGCGGGGGGTGGCGGCAGGTGGGGGTGCCGGGCGGGGCGGGGCCGCCTCGGGCCGGGGAGGGC
TCGGGGGAGGGGCGCGGCGGCCCCCGGAGCGCCGGCGGCTGTCGAGGCGCGGCGAGCCGCAGCCATTGCC
TTTTATGGTAATCGTGCGAGAGGGCGCAGGGACTTCCTTTGTCCCAAATCTGTGCGGAGCCGAAATCTGG
GAGGCGCCGCCGCACCCCCTCTAGCGGGCGCGGGGCGAAGCGGTGCGGCGCCGGCAGGAAGGAAATGGGC
GGGGAGGGCCTTCGTGCGTCGCCGCGCCGCCGTCCCCTTCTCCCTCTCCAGCCTCGGGGCTGTCCGCGGG
GGGACGGCTGCCTTCGGGGGGGACGGGGCAGGGCGGGGTTCGGCTTCTGGCGTGTGACCGGCGGCTCTAG
AGCCTCTGCTAACCATGTTCATGCCTTCTTCTTTTTCCTACAGCTCCTGGGCAACGTGCTGGTTATTGTG
CTGTCTCATCATTTTGGCAAAGAATTCGCCACCATGGCTGCGAGCGATGAAGTTAATCTTATTGAGAGCA
GAACAGTGGTTCCTCTCAATACATGGGTTTTAATATCCAACTTCAAAGTAGCCTACAATATCCTTCGTCG
CCCTGATGGAACCTTTAACCGACACTTAGCTGAGTATCTAGACCGTAAAGTCACTGCAAACGCCAATCCG
GTTGATGGGGTTTTCTCGTTCGATGTCTTGATTGATCGCAGGATCAATCTTCTAAGCAGAGTCTATAGAC
CAGCTTATGCAGATCAAGAGCAACCTCCTAGTATTTTAGATCTCGAGAAGCCTGTTGATGGCGACATTGT
CCCTGTTATATTGTTCTTCCATGGAGGTAGCTTTGCTCATTCTTCTGCAAACAGTGCCATCTACGATACT
CTTTGTCGCAGGCTTGTTGGTTTGTGCAAGTGTGTTGTTGTCTCTGTGAATTATCGGCGTGCACCAGAGA
ATCCATACCCTTGTGCTTATGATGATGGTTGGATTGCTCTTAATTGGGTTAACTCGAGATCTTGGCTTAA
ATCCAAGAAAGACTCAAAGGTCCATATTTTCTTGGCTGGTGATAGCTCTGGAGGTAACATCGCGCATAAT
GTGGCTTTAAGAGCGGGTGAATCGGGAATCGATGTTTTGGGGAACATTCTGCTGAATCCTATGTTTGGTG
GGAATGAGAGAACGGAGTCTGAGAAAAGTTTGGATGGGAAATACTTTGTGACGGTTAGAGACCGCGATTG
GTACTGGAAAGCGTTTTTACCCGAGGGAGAAGATAGAGAGCATCCAGCGTGTAATCCGTTTAGCCCGAGA
GGGAAAAGCTTAGAAGGAGTGAGTTTCCCCAAGAGTCTTGTGGTTGTCGCGGGTTTGGATTTGATTAGAG
ATTGGCAGTTGGCATACGCGGAAGGGCTCAAGAAAGCGGGTCAAGAGGTTAAGCTTATGCATTTAGAGAA
AGCAACTGTTGGGTTTTACCTCTTGCCTAATAACAATCATTTCCATAATGTTATGGATGAGATTTCGGCG
TTTGTAAACGCGGAATGTGAATTCTCAAGCGCTGCAGGTACTAGTGGCGGTGGCGGAGGGATGGATGCTA
AGTCACTAACTGCCTGGTCCCGGACACTGGTGACCTTCAAGGATGTATTTGTGGACTTCACCAGGGAGGA
GTGGAAGCTGCTGGACACTGCTCAGCAGATCGTGTACAGAAATGTGATGCTGGAGAACTATAAGAACCTG
GTTTCCTTGGGTTATCAGCTTACTAAGCCAGATGTGATCCTCCGGTTGGAGAAGGGAGAAGAGCCCTAGA
TTTAAATAATTCGCCCCTCTCCCTCCCCCCCCCCTAACGTTACTGGCCGAAGCCGCTTGGAATAAGGCCG
GTGTGCGTTTGTCTATATGTTATTTTCCACCATATTGCCGTCTTTTGGCAATGTGAGGGCCCGGAAACCT
GGCCCTGTCTTCTTGACGAGCATTCCTAGGGGTCTTTCCCCTCTCGCCAAAGGAATGCAAGGTCTGTTGA
ATGTCGTGAAGGAAGCAGTTCCTCTGGAAGCTTCTTGAAGACAAACAACGTCTGTAGCGACCCTTTGCAG
GCAGCGGAACCCCCCACCTGGCGACAGGTGCCTCTGCGGCCAAAAGCCACGTGTATAAGATACACCTGCA
AAGGCGGCACAACCCCAGTGCCACGTTGTGAGTTGGATAGTTGTGGAAAGAGTCAAATGGCTCTCCTCAA
GCGTATTCAACAAGGGGCTGAAGGATGCCCAGAAGGTACCCCATTGTATGGGATCTGATCTGGGGCCTCG
GTGCACATGCTTTACGTGTGTTTAGTCGAGGTTAAAAAACGTCTAGGCCCCCCGAACCACGGGGACGTGG
TTTTCCTTTGAAAAACACGATGATAATATGGCCACAACCGGATCCGGAGCTACCATGACCATGACCGAGT
ACAAGCCCACGGTGCGCCTCGCCACCCGCGACGACGTCCCCAGGGCCGTACGCACCCTCGCCGCCGCGTT
CGCCGACTACCCCGCCACGCGCCACACCGTCGATCCGGACCGCCACATCGAGCGGGTCACCGAGCTGCAA
GAACTCTTCCTCACGCGCGTCGGGCTCGACATCGGCAAGGTGTGGGTCGCGGACGACGGCGCCGCGGTGG
CGGTCTGGACCACGCCGGAGAGCGTCGAAGCGGGGGCGGTGTTCGCCGAGATCGGCCCGCGCATGGCCGA
GTTGAGCGGTTCCCGGCTGGCCGCGCAGCAACAGATGGAAGGCCTCCTGGCGCCGCACCGGCCCAAGGAG
CCCGCGTGGTTCCTGGCCACCGTCGGCGTCTCGCCCGACCACCAGGGCAAGGGTCTGGGCAGCGCCGTCG
TGCTCCCCGGAGTGGAGGCGGCCGAGCGCGCCGGGGTGCCCGCCTTCCTGGAGACCTCCGCGCCCCGCAA
CCTCCCCTTCTACGAGCGGCTCGGCTTCACCGTCACCGCCGACGTCGAGGTGCCCGAAGGACCGCGCACC
TGGTGCATGACCCGCAAGCCCGGTGCCTGAGTTTAAACCATGCAAGCTTGATATCAAGCTTATCGATAAT
CAACCTCTGGATTACAAAATTTGTGAAAGATTGACTGGTATTCTTAACTATGTTGCTCCTTTTACGCTAT
GTGGATACGCTGCTTTAATGCCTTTGTATCATGCTATTGCTTCCCGTATGGCTTTCATTTTCTCCTCCTT
GTATAAATCCTGGTTGCTGTCTCTTTATGAGGAGTTGTGGCCCGTTGTCAGGCAACGTGGCGTGGTGTGC
ACTGTGTTTGCTGACGCAACCCCCACTGGTTGGGGCATTGCCACCACCTGTCAGCTCCTTTCCGGGACTT
TCGCTTTCCCCCTCCCTATTGCCACGGCGGAACTCATCGCCGCCTGCCTTGCCCGCTGCTGGACAGGGGC
TCGGCTGTTGGGCACTGACAATTCCGTGGTGTTGTCGGGGAAATCATCGTCCTTTCCTTGGCTGCTCGCC
TGTGTTGCCACCTGGATTCTGCGCGGGACGTCCTTCTGCTACGTCCCTTCGGCCCTCAATCCAGCGGACC
TTCCTTCCCGCGGCCTGCTGCCGGCTCTGCGGCCTCTTCCGCGTCTTCGCCTTCGCCCTCAGACGAGTCG
GATCTCCCTTTGGGCCGCCTCCCCGCATCCTGCAGGTAATTCTACCGGGTAGGGGAGGCGCTTTTCCCAA
GGCAGTCTGGAGCATGCGCTTTAGCAGCCCCGCTGGGCACTTGGCGCTACACAAGTGGCCTCTGGCCTCG
CACACATTCCACATCCACCGGTAGGCGCCAACCGGCTCCGTTCTTTGGTGGCCCCTTCGCGCCACCTTCT
ACTCCTCCCCTAGTCAGGAAGTTCCCCCCCGCCCCGCAGCTCGCGTCGTGCAGGACGTGACAAATGGAAG
TAGCACGTCTCACTAGGCTCGTGCAGATGGACAGCACCGCTGAGCAATGGAAGCGGGTAGGCCTTTGGGG
CAGCGGCCAATAGCAGCTTTGCTCCTTCGCTTTCTGGGCTCAGAGGCTGGGAAGGGGTGGGTCCGGGGGC
GGGCTCAGGGGCGGGCTCAGGGGCGGGGCGGGCGCCCGAAGGTCCTCCGGAGGCCCGGCATTCTGCACGC
TTCAAAAGCGCACGTCTGCCGCGCTGTTCTCCTCTTCCTCATCTCCGGGCCTTTCGACCTGCAGCCCAAG
CTTGTCGACGCCACCATGAAGAGAGATCATCATCATCATCATCATCAAGATAAGAAGACTATGATGATGA
ATGAAGAAGACGACGGTAACGGCATGGATGAGCTTCTAGCTGTTCTTGGTTACAAGGTTAGGTCATCCGA
AATGGCTGATGTTGCTCAGAAACTCGAGCAGCTTGAAGTTATGATGTCTAATGTTCAAGAAGACGATCTT
TCTCAACTCGCTACTGAGACTGTTCACTATAATCCGGCGGAGCTTTACACGTGGCTTGATTCTATGCTCA
CCGACCTTAATCATATGTCAAGCGCTGCAGGTGCTACCATGAGCGAGCTGATTAAGGAGAACATGCACAT
GAAGCTGTACATGGAGGGCACCGTGGACAACCATCACTTCAAGTGCACATCCGAGGGCGAAGGCAAGCCC
TACGAGGGCACCCAGACCATGAGAATCAAGGTGGTCGAGGGCGGCCCTCTCCCCTTCGCCTTCGACATCC
TGGCTACTAGCTTCCTCTACGGCAGCAAGACCTTCATCAACCACACCCAGGGCATCCCCGACTTCTTCAA
GCAGTCCTTCCCTGAGGGCTTCACATGGGAGAGAGTCACCACATACGAAGACGGGGGCGTGCTGACCGCT
ACCCAGGACACCAGCCTCCAGGACGGCTGCCTCATCTACAACGTCAAGATCAGAGGGGTGAACTTCACAT
CCAACGGCCCTGTGATGCAGAAGAAAACACTCGGCTGGGAGGCCTTCACCGAGACGCTGTACCCCGCTGA
CGGCGGCCTGGAAGGCAGAAACGACATGGCCCTGAAGCTCGTGGGCGGGAGCCATCTGATCGCAAACATC
AAGACCACATATAGATCCAAGAAACCCGCTAAGAACCTCAAGATGCCTGGCGTCTACTATGTGGACTACA
GACTGGAAAGAATCAAGGAGGCCAACAACGAGACCTACGTCGAGCAGCACGAGGTGGCAGTGGCCAGATA
CTGCGACCTCCCTAGCAAACTGGGGCACAAGCTTAATTCAAGCGCTGCAGGTGCCACCATGGACAAGAAG
TACAGCATCGGCCTGGCCATCGGCACCAACTCTGTGGGCTGGGCCGTGATCACCGACGAGTACAAGGTGC
CCAGCAAGAAATTCAAGGTGCTGGGCAACACCGACCGGCACAGCATCAAGAAGAACCTGATCGGCGCCCT
GCTGTTCGACAGCGGAGAAACAGCCGAGGCCACCCGGCTGAAGAGAACCGCCAGAAGAAGATACACCAGA
CGGAAGAACCGGATCTGCTATCTGCAAGAGATCTTCAGCAACGAGATGGCCAAGGTGGACGACAGCTTCT
TCCACAGACTGGAAGAGTCCTTCCTGGTGGAAGAGGATAAGAAGCACGAGCGGCACCCCATCTTCGGCAA
CATCGTGGACGAGGTGGCCTACCACGAGAAGTACCCCACCATCTACCACCTGAGAAAGAAACTGGTGGAC
AGCACCGACAAGGCCGACCTGCGGCTGATCTATCTGGCCCTGGCCCACATGATCAAGTTCCGGGGCCACT
TCCTGATCGAGGGCGACCTGAACCCCGACAACAGCGACGTGGACAAGCTGTTCATCCAGCTGGTGCAGAC
CTACAACCAGCTGTTCGAGGAAAACCCCATCAACGCCAGCGGCGTGGACGCCAAGGCCATCCTGTCTGCC
AGACTGAGCAAGAGCAGACGGCTGGAAAATCTGATCGCCCAGCTGCCCGGCGAGAAGAAGAATGGCCTGT
TCGGCAACCTGATTGCCCTGAGCCTGGGCCTGACCCCCAACTTCAAGAGCAACTTCGACCTGGCCGAGGA
TGCCAAACTGCAGCTGAGCAAGGACACCTACGACGACGACCTGGACAACCTGCTGGCCCAGATCGGCGAC
CAGTACGCCGACCTGTTTCTGGCCGCCAAGAACCTGTCCGACGCCATCCTGCTGAGCGACATCCTGAGAG
TGAACACCGAGATCACCAAGGCCCCCCTGAGCGCCTCTATGATCAAGAGATACGACGAGCACCACCAGGA
CCTGACCCTGCTGAAAGCTCTCGTGCGGCAGCAGCTGCCTGAGAAGTACAAAGAGATTTTCTTCGACCAG
AGCAAGAACGGCTACGCCGGCTACATCGATGGCGGAGCCAGCCAGGAAGAGTTCTACAAGTTCATCAAGC
CCATCCTGGAAAAGATGGACGGCACCGAGGAACTGCTCGTGAAGCTGAACAGAGAGGACCTGCTGCGGAA
GCAGCGGACCTTCGACAACGGCAGCATCCCCCACCAGATCCACCTGGGAGAGCTGCACGCCATTCTGCGG
CGGCAGGAAGATTTTTACCCATTCCTGAAGGACAACCGGGAAAAGATCGAGAAGATCCTGACCTTCCGCA
TCCCCTACTACGTGGGCCCTCTGGCCAGGGGAAACAGCAGATTCGCCTGGATGACCAGAAAGAGCGAGGA
AACCATCACCCCCTGGAACTTCGAGGAAGTGGTGGACAAGGGCGCCAGCGCCCAGAGCTTCATCGAGCGG
ATGACCAACTTCGATAAGAACCTGCCCAACGAGAAGGTGCTGCCCAAGCACAGCCTGCTGTACGAGTACT
TCACCGTGTACAACGAGCTGACCAAAGTGAAATACGTGACCGAGGGAATGAGAAAGCCCGCCTTCCTGAG
CGGCGAGCAGAAAAAAGCCATCGTGGACCTGCTGTTCAAGACCAACCGGAAAGTGACCGTGAAGCAGCTG
AAAGAGGACTACTTCAAGAAAATCGAGTGCTTCGACTCCGTGGAAATCTCCGGCGTGGAAGATCGGTTCA
ACGCCTCCCTGGGCACATACCACGATCTGCTGAAAATTATCAAGGACAAGGACTTCCTGGACAATGAGGA
AAACGAGGACATTCTGGAAGATATCGTGCTGACCCTGACACTGTTTGAGGACAGAGAGATGATCGAGGAA
CGGCTGAAAACCTATGCCCACCTGTTCGACGACAAAGTGATGAAGCAGCTGAAGCGGCGGAGATACACCG
GCTGGGGCAGGCTGAGCCGGAAGCTGATCAACGGCATCCGGGACAAGCAGTCCGGCAAGACAATCCTGGA
TTTCCTGAAGTCCGACGGCTTCGCCAACAGAAACTTCATGCAGCTGATCCACGACGACAGCCTGACCTTT
AAAGAGGACATCCAGAAAGCCCAGGTGTCCGGCCAGGGCGATAGCCTGCACGAGCACATTGCCAATCTGG
CCGGCAGCCCCGCCATTAAGAAGGGCATCCTGCAGACAGTGAAGGTGGTGGACGAGCTCGTGAAAGTGAT
GGGCCGGCACAAGCCCGAGAACATCGTGATCGAAATGGCCAGAGAGAACCAGACCACCCAGAAGGGACAG
AAGAACAGCCGCGAGAGAATGAAGCGGATCGAAGAGGGCATCAAAGAGCTGGGCAGCCAGATCCTGAAAG
AACACCCCGTGGAAAACACCCAGCTGCAGAACGAGAAGCTGTACCTGTACTACCTGCAGAATGGGCGGGA
TATGTACGTGGACCAGGAACTGGACATCAACCGGCTGTCCGACTACGATGTGGACGCTATCGTGCCTCAG
AGCTTTCTGAAGGACGACTCCATCGATAACAAAGTGCTGACTCGGAGCGACAAGAACCGGGGCAAGAGCG
ACAACGTGCCCTCCGAAGAGGTCGTGAAGAAGATGAAGAACTACTGGCGCCAGCTGCTGAATGCCAAGCT
GATTACCCAGAGGAAGTTCGACAATCTGACCAAGGCCGAGAGAGGCGGCCTGAGCGAACTGGATAAGGCC
GGCTTCATCAAGAGACAGCTGGTGGAAACCCGGCAGATCACAAAGCACGTGGCACAGATCCTGGACTCCC
GGATGAACACTAAGTACGACGAGAACGACAAACTGATCCGGGAAGTGAAAGTGATCACCCTGAAGTCCAA
GCTGGTGTCCGATTTCCGGAAGGATTTCCAGTTTTACAAAGTGCGCGAGATCAACAACTACCACCACGCC
CACGACGCCTACCTGAACGCCGTCGTGGGAACCGCCCTGATCAAAAAGTACCCTAAGCTGGAAAGCGAGT
TCGTGTACGGCGACTACAAGGTGTACGACGTGCGGAAGATGATCGCCAAGAGCGAGCAGGAAATCGGCAA
GGCTACCGCCAAGTACTTCTTCTACAGCAACATCATGAACTTTTTCAAGACCGAGATTACCCTGGCCAAC
GGCGAGATCCGGAAGCGGCCTCTGATCGAGACAAACGGCGAAACAGGCGAGATCGTGTGGGATAAGGGCC
GGGACTTTGCCACCGTGCGGAAAGTGCTGTCTATGCCCCAAGTGAATATCGTGAAAAAGACCGAGGTGCA
GACAGGCGGCTTCAGCAAAGAGTCTATCCTGCCCAAGAGGAACAGCGACAAGCTGATCGCCAGAAAGAAG
GACTGGGACCCTAAGAAGTACGGCGGCTTCGACAGCCCCACCGTGGCCTATTCTGTGCTGGTGGTGGCCA
AAGTGGAAAAGGGCAAGTCCAAGAAACTGAAGAGTGTGAAAGAGCTGCTGGGGATCACCATCATGGAAAG
AAGCAGCTTCGAGAAGAATCCCATCGACTTTCTGGAAGCCAAGGGCTACAAAGAAGTGAAAAAGGACCTG
ATCATCAAGCTGCCTAAGTACTCCCTGTTCGAGCTGGAAAACGGCCGGAAGAGAATGCTGGCCTCTGCCG
GCGAACTGCAGAAGGGAAACGAACTGGCCCTGCCCTCCAAATATGTGAACTTCCTGTACCTGGCCAGCCA
CTATGAGAAGCTGAAGGGCTCCCCCGAGGATAATGAGCAGAAACAGCTGTTTGTGGAACAGCACAAACAC
TACCTGGACGAGATCATCGAGCAGATCAGCGAGTTCTCCAAGAGAGTGATCCTGGCCGACGCTAATCTGG
ACAAGGTGCTGAGCGCCTACAACAAGCACAGAGACAAGCCTATCAGAGAGCAGGCCGAGAATATCATCCA
CCTGTTTACCCTGACCAATCTGGGAGCCCCTGCCGCCTTCAAGTACTTTGACACCACCATCGACCGGAAG
AGGTACACCAGCACCAAAGAGGTGCTGGACGCCACCCTGATCCACCAGAGCATCACCGGCCTGTACGAGA
CACGGATCGACCTGTCTCAGCTGGGAGGCGACGCCTATCCCTATGACGTGCCCGATTATGCCAGCCTGGG
CAGCGGCTCCCCCAAGAAAAAACGCAAGGTGGAAGATCCTAAGAAAAAGCGGAAAGTGGACGGCATTGGT
AGTGGGAGCAACGGATGACTCGAGCTAGTTAAAAGTTTTGTTACTTTATAGAAGAAATTTTGAGTTTTTG
TTTTTTTTTAATAAATAAATAAACATAAATAAATTGTTTGTTGAATTTATTATTAGTATGTAAGTGTAAA
TATAATAAAACTTAATATCTATTCAAATTAATAAATAAACCTCGATATACAGACCGATAAAACACATGCG
TCAATTTTACGCATGATTATCTTTAACGTACGTCACAATATGATTATCTTTCTAGGGTTAATCTAGTATA
CGCGTATGCGGCCGCTTAATTAATCCAGCTTTTGTTCCCTTTAGTGAGGGTTAATTGCGCGCTTGGCGTA
ATCATGGTCATAGCTGTTTCCTGTGTGAAATTGTTATCCGCTCACAATTCCACACAACATACGAGCCGGA
AGCATAAAGTGTAAAGCCTGGGGTGCCTAATGAGTGAGCTAACTCACATTAATTGCGTTGCGCTCACTGC
CCGCTTTCCAGTCGGGAAACCTGTCGTGCCAGCTGCATTAATGAATCGGCCAACGCGCGGGGAGAGGCGG
TTTGCGTATTGGGCGCTCTTCCGCTTCCTCGCTCACTGACTCGCTGCGCTCGGTCGTTCGGCTGCGGCGA
GCGGTATCAGCTCACTCAAAGGCGGTAATACGGTTATCCACAGAATCAGGGGATAACGCAGGAAAGAACA
TGTGAGCAAAAGGCCAGCAAAAGGCCAGGAACCGTAAAAAGGCCGCGTTGCTGGCGTTTTTCCATAGGCT
CCGCCCCCCTGACGAGCATCACAAAAATCGACGCTCAAGTCAGAGGTGGCGAAACCCGACAGGACTATAA
AGATACCAGGCGTTTCCCCCTGGAAGCTCCCTCGTGCGCTCTCCTGTTCCGACCCTGCCGCTTACCGGAT
ACCTGTCCGCCTTTCTCCCTTCGGGAAGCGTGGCGCTTTCTCATAGCTCACGCTGTAGGTATCTCAGTTC
GGTGTAGGTCGTTCGCTCCAAGCTGGGCTGTGTGCACGAACCCCCCGTTCAGCCCGACCGCTGCGCCTTA
TCCGGTAACTATCGTCTTGAGTCCAACCCGGTAAGACACGACTTATCGCCACTGGCAGCAGCCACTGGTA
ACAGGATTAGCAGAGCGAGGTATGTAGGCGGTGCTACAGAGTTCTTGAAGTGGTGGCCTAACTACGGCTA
CACTAGAAGGACAGTATTTGGTATCTGCGCTCTGCTGAAGCCAGTTACCTTCGGAAAAAGAGTTGGTAGC
TCTTGATCCGGCAAACAAACCACCGCTGGTAGCGGTGGTTTTTTTGTTTGCAAGCAGCAGATTACGCGCA
GAAAAAAAGGATCTCAAGAAGATCCTTTGATCTTTTCTACGGGGTCTGACGCTCAGTGGAACGAAAACTC
ACGTTAAGGGATTTTGGTCATGAGATTATCAAAAAGGATCTTCACCTAGATCCTTTTAAATTAAAAATGA
AGTTTTAAATCAATCTAAAGTATATATGAGTAAACTTGGTCTGACAGTTACCAATGCTTAATCAGTGAGG
CACCTATCTCAGCGATCTGTCTATTTCGTTCATCCATAGTTGCCTGACTCCCCGTCGTGTAGATAACTAC
GATACGGGAGGGCTTACCATCTGGCCCCAGTGCTGCAATGATACCGCGAGACCCACGCTCACCGGCTCCA
GATTTATCAGCAATAAACCAGCCAGCCGGAAGGGCCGAGCGCAGAAGTGGTCCTGCAACTTTATCCGCCT
CCATCCAGTCTATTAATTGTTGCCGGGAAGCTAGAGTAAGTAGTTCGCCAGTTAATAGTTTGCGCAACGT
TGTTGCCATTGCTACAGGCATCGTGGTGTCACGCTCGTCGTTTGGTATGGCTTCATTCAGCTCCGGTTCC
CAACGATCAAGGCGAGTTACATGATCCCCCATGTTGTGCAAAAAAGCGGTTAGCTCCTTCGGTCCTCCGA
TCGTTGTCAGAAGTAAGTTGGCCGCAGTGTTATCACTCATGGTTATGGCAGCACTGCATAATTCTCTTAC
TGTCATGCCATCCGTAAGATGCTTTTCTGTGACTGGTGAGTACTCAACCAAGTCATTCTGAGAATAGTGT
ATGCGGCGACCGAGTTGCTCTTGCCCGGCGTCAATACGGGATAATACCGCGCCACATAGCAGAACTTTAA
AAGTGCTCATCATTGGAAAACGTTCTTCGGGGCGAAAACTCTCAAGGATCTTACCGCTGTTGAGATCCAG
TTCGATGTAACCCACTCGTGCACCCAACTGATCTTCAGCATCTTTTACTTTCACCAGCGTTTCTGGGTGA
GCAAAAACAGGAAGGCAAAATGCCGCAAAAAAGGGAATAAGGGCGACACGGAAATGTTGAATACTCATAC
TCTTCCTTTTTCAATATTATTGAAGCATTTATCAGGGTTATTGTCTCATGAGCGGATACATATTTGAATG
TATTTAGAAAAATAAACAAATAGGGGTTCCGCGCACATTTCCCCGAAAAGTGCCACCTAAATTGTAAGCG
TTAATATTTTGTTAAAATTCGCGTTAAATTTTTGTTAAATCAGCTCATTTTTTAACCAATAGGCCGAAAT
CGGCAAAATCCCTTATAAATCAAAAGAATAGACCGAGATAGGGT
[37 nt withheld, positions 12925-12961]
AAAGAACGTGGACTCCAACGTCAAAGG
[49 nt withheld, positions 12989-13037]
T
[91 nt withheld, positions 13039-13129]
G
[124 nt withheld, positions 13131-13254]
CCCATTCGCCATTCAGGCTGCGCAACTGTTGGGAAGGGCGATCGGTGCGGGCCTCTTCGCTATTACGCCA
GCTGGCGAAAGGGGGATGTGCTGCAAGGCGATTAAGTTGGGTAACGCCAGGGTTTTCCCAGTCACGACGT
TGTAAAACGACGGCCAGTGAGCGCGCGTAATACGACTCACTATAGGGCGAATTGGGGCGCGCCATTCTAG
ATTAACCCTAGAAAGATAGTCTGCGTAAAATTGACGCATGCATTCTTGAAATATTGCTCTCTCTTTCTAA
ATAGCGCGAATCCGTCGCTGTGCATTTAGGACATCTCAGTCGCCGCTTGGAGCTCCCGTGAGGCGTGCTT
GTCAATGCGGTAAGTGTCACTGATTTTGAACTATAACGACCGCGTGAGTCAAAATGACGCATGATTATCT
TTTACGTGACTTTTAAGATTTAACTCATACGATAATTATATTGTTATTTCATGTTCTACTTACGTGATAA
CTTATTATATATATATTTTCTTGTTATAGATATCAACTAGAATGCTAGCATGGGCCCAGATCT
Features (pLannotate 1.2.2; 23 found; start..end, strand, type, name):
      7..284     +  promoter       chicken β-actin promoter: No description available
    286..1303    +  intron         chimeric intron: chimera between introns from chicken β-actin and rabbit β-globin
   1364..2398    +  CDS            GID1A: GID1A_ARATH - Also known as CXE10, GID1L1. Experimental evidence at protein level: Swiss-Prot protein existence level 1. Functions as soluble gibberellin (GA) receptor. GA is an essential hormone that regulates growth and development in plants. Binds with high affinity the biologically active gibberellin GA4, but has no affinity for the biologically inactive GAs. In response to GA, interacts with specific DELLA proteins, known as repressors of GA- induced growth, and targets them for degradation via proteasome. Seems to be required for GA signaling that controls root growth, seed germination,
   2471..2656    +  CDS            KRAB: Krüppel-associated box (KRAB) transcriptional repression domain from the human zinc finger protein ZNF10 (Margolin et al., 1994)
   2674..3259    +  misc_feature   IRES2: internal ribosome entry site (IRES) of the encephalomyocarditis virus (EMCV)
   3281..3880    +  CDS            PuroR: puromycin N-acetyltransferase; pac from Streptomyces alboniger; confers resistance to puromycin
   3900..3918    +  misc_feature   MCS (fragment): pBluescript multiple cloning site
   3918..4506    +  misc_feature   WPRE: woodchuck hepatitis virus posttranscriptional regulatory element
   4527..5026    +  promoter       PGK promoter: mouse phosphoglycerate kinase 1 promoter
   5056..5349    +  CDS            GAI (fragment): GAI_ARATH - Also known as RGA2 From Arabidopsis thaliana (Mouse-ear cress).
   5359..6057    +  CDS            TagBFP: TagBFP is a basic (constitutively fluorescent) blue fluorescent protein published in 2008, derived from Entacmaea quadricolor. It is reported to be a very rapidly-maturing monomer with very low acid sensitivity.
   6079..10182   +  CDS            Cas9: Cas9 (Csn1) endonuclease from the Streptococcus pyogenes Type II CRISPR/Cas system generates RNA-guided double strand breaks in DNA
  10608..10626   -  promoter       T3 promoter: promoter for bacteriophage T3 RNA polymerase
  10669..10691   -  protein_bind   lac operator (fragment): The lac repressor binds to the lac operator to inhibit transcription in E. coli. This inhibition can be relieved by adding lactose or isopropyl-β-D-thiogalactopyranoside (IPTG). lac repressor encoded by lacI
  10695..10725   -  promoter       lac promoter: promoter for the E. coli lac operon
  10740..10761   -  protein_bind   CAP binding site: CAP binding activates transcription in the presence of cAMP. E. coli catabolite activator protein
  10774..10866   -  CDS            lacI (fragment): lac repressor; lacI; The lac repressor binds to the lac operator to inhibit transcription in E. coli. This inhibition can be relieved by adding lactose or isopropyl-β-D-thiogalactopyranoside (IPTG).
  11049..11637   -  rep_origin     ori: high-copy-number ColE1/pMB1/pBR322/pUC origin of replication
  11808..12668   -  CDS            AmpR: β-lactamase; bla; confers resistance to ampicillin, carbenicillin, and related antibiotics
  12669..12773   -  promoter       AmpR promoter: bla
  12826..13254   -  rep_origin     f1 ori (sequence partly withheld): f1 bacteriophage origin of replication; arrow indicates direction of (+) strand synthesis
  13259..13414   -  CDS            lacZα (fragment): LacZα fragment of β-galactosidase; lacZ fragment
  13422..13440   +  promoter       T7 promoter: promoter for bacteriophage T7 RNA polymerase
