[The description below was written by a language model from this plasmid's Addgene catalogue record and pLannotate feature annotations shown in this document.]
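Description:
pSLQ2813 is a 13.8 kb piggyBac transposon plasmid (PB backbone) for stable mammalian expression of a gibberellin (GA)-inducible CRISPR interference system. It is maintained in E. coli through a high-copy ColE1/pUC origin with ampicillin resistance, and it also carries an f1 origin and remnants of a pBluescript-type cloning region (lac promoter/operator, lacZα fragment, T3 and T7 promoters). The piggyBac terminal repeats expected from the vector type were not called in the automated feature table.

The payload consists of two tandem expression units in the same orientation. In the first, a CAG-type promoter (chicken β-actin promoter with chimeric intron) drives the Arabidopsis GA receptor GID1A fused to the KRAB repression domain of human ZNF10. This is followed by an EMCV IRES and puromycin N-acetyltransferase, so puromycin selection is coupled to effector expression, and a WPRE enhances transcript expression. In the second unit, the mouse PGK promoter drives a fragment of the Arabidopsis DELLA protein GAI fused to TagBFP and S. pyogenes dCas9. The catalogue lists a C-terminal HA tag and 2xSV40 NLS on this fusion. The annotation tool labels the ORF simply as Cas9, while the record describes it as nuclease-dead.

The plasmid name says "ABI", but both the insert fields and the feature table show GAI, consistent with the stated GA-inducible purpose. GA-induced dimerisation of GID1 and GAI recruits KRAB to sgRNA-bound dCas9, allowing chemically controlled repression of target genes. TagBFP reports dCas9 expression. No sgRNA cassette is annotated, so the guide presumably must be supplied separately.
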