Addgene plasmid #84242: pSLQ2813 pPB: CAG-GID1-KRAB-IRES-Puro-WPRE PGK-ABI-tagBFP-SpdCas9
Purpose: Expresses GA-inducible KRAB-Sp dCas9
Depositing lab: Stanley Qi. Depositing organization: Stanford University. Publication: Complex transcriptional modulation with orthogonal and inducible dCas9 regulators. Gao Y, Xiong X, Wong S, Charles EJ, Lim WA, Qi LS. Nat Methods. 2016 Oct 24. doi: 10.1038/nmeth.4042. PubMed 27776111.
Backbone
  Vector backbone: PB
  Backbone manufacturer: System Biosciences
  Total vector size (bp): 13807
  Vector type: Mammalian Expression, CRISPR, Synthetic Biology ; PiggyBac
  Selectable markers: Puromycin
Growth in bacteria
  Bacterial resistance: Ampicillin, 100 μg/mL
  Growth temperature: 37°C
  Growth strain: NEB Stable
  Copy number: High Copy
Gene/Insert 1
  Gene/Insert name: GAI-tagBFP-Sp dCas9
  Species: A. thaliana (mustard weed), Synthetic; S. pyogenes
  Insert size (bp): 5253
  Promoter: PGK
  Tag / fusion protein: GAI (N terminal on insert); tagBFP (N terminal on insert); HA tag (C terminal on insert); 2xNLS (SV40) (C terminal on insert)
  Cloning method: Ligation Independent Cloning
  Sequencing primers: 5′ gaaggtcctccggaggcc; 3′ CGGTCTGTATATCGAGGTTTATTTATTAATTTG
Gene/Insert 2
  Gene/Insert name: GID1-KRAB
  Species: A. thaliana (mustard weed), Synthetic
  Insert size (bp): 1296
  Promoter: CAG
  Tag / fusion protein: GID1 (N terminal on insert); IRES-Puro (C terminal on backbone)
  Cloning method: Ligation Independent Cloning
  Sequencing primers: 5′ tcggcttctggcgtgtga; 3′ gacggcaatatggtggaaaataac
Resource information
  A portion of this plasmid was derived from a plasmid made by: The dCas9 gene was a gift from Martin Jinek and Jennifer Doudna (UC Berkeley). The GAI and GID1 domains were gifts from Takanari Inoue (Johns Hopkins)
Terms and licenses: Academic/Nonprofit Terms; Industry Terms: Not Available to Industry
How to cite: pSLQ2813 pPB: CAG-GID1-KRAB-IRES-Puro-WPRE PGK-ABI-tagBFP-SpdCas9 was a gift from Stanley Qi (Addgene plasmid # 84242 ; http://n2t.net/addgene:84242 ; RRID:Addgene_84242)
