>Addgene plasmid #84242 | pSLQ2813 pPB: CAG-GID1-KRAB-IRES-Puro-WPRE PGK-ABI-tagBFP-SpdCas9 | addgene partial sequence | sequence record 165639 | pCAG-F 5'-GCAACGTGCTGGTTATTGTG-3'
AGAATTCGCCACCATGGCTGCGAGCGATGAAGTTAATCTTATTGAGAGCAGAACAGTGGTTCCTCTCAAT
ACATGGGTTTTAATATCCAACTTCAAAGTAGCCTACAATATCCTTCGTCGCCCTGATGGAACCTTTAACC
GACACTTAGCTGAGTATCTAGACCGTAAAGTCACTGCAAACGCCAATCCGGTTGATGGGGTTTTCTCGTT
CGATGTCTTGATTGATCGCAGGATCAATCTTCTAAGCAGAGTCTATAGACCAGCTTATGCAGATCAAGAG
CAACCTCCTAGTATTTTAGATCTCGAGAAGCCTGTTGATGGCGACATTGTCCCTGTTATATTGTTCTTCC
ATGGAGGTAGCTTTGCTCATTCTTCTGCAAACAGTGCCATCTACGATACTCTTTGTCGCAGGCTTGTTGG
TTTGTGCAAGTGTGTTGTTGTCTCTGTGAATTATCGGCGTGCACCAGAGAATCCATACCCTTGTGCTTAT
GATGATGGTTGGATTGCTCTTAATTGGGTTAACTCGAGATCTTGGCTTAAATCCAAGAAAGACTCAAAGG
TCCATATTTTCTTGGCTGGTGATAGCTCTGGAGGTAACATCGCGCATAATGTGGCTTTAAGAGCGGGTGA
ATCGGGAATCGATGTTTTGGGGAACATTCTGCTGAATCCTATGTTTGGTGGGAATGAGAGAACGGAGTCT
GAGAAAAGTTTGGATGGGAAATACTTTGTGACGGTTAGAGACCGCGATTGGTACTGGAAAGCGTTTTTAC
CCGAGGGAGAAGATAGAGAGCATCCAGCGTGTAATCCGTTTAGCCCGAGAGGGAAAAGCTTA
