>Addgene plasmid #84242 | pSLQ2813 pPB: CAG-GID1-KRAB-IRES-Puro-WPRE PGK-ABI-tagBFP-SpdCas9 | addgene partial sequence | sequence record 165642 | M13-Rev 5'-CAGGAAACAGCTATGACC-3'
CAATTAACCCTCACTAAAGGGAACAAAAGCTGGATTAATTAAGCGGCCGCATACGCGTATACTAGATTAA
CCCTAGAAAGATAATCATATTGTGACGTACGTTAAAGATAATCATGCGTAAAATTGACGCATGTGTTTTA
TCGGTCTGTATATCGAGGTTTATTTATTAATTTGAATAGATATTAAGTTTTATTATATTTACACTTACAT
ACTAATAATAAATTCAACAAACAATTTATTTATGTTTATTTATTTATTAAAAAAAAACAAAAACTCAAAA
TTTCTTCTATAAAGTAACAAAACTTTTAACTAGCTCGAGTCATCCGTTGCTCCCACTACCAATGCCGTCC
ACTTTCCGCTTTTTCTTAGGATCTTCCACCTTGCGTTTTTTCTTGGGGGAGCCGCTGCCCAGGCTGGCAT
AATCGGGCACGTCATAGGGATAGGCGTCGCCTCCCAGCTGAGACAGGTCGATCCGTGTCTCGTACAGGCC
GGTGATGCTCTGGTGGATCAGGGTGGCGTCCAGCACCTCTTTGGTGCTGGTGTACCTCTTCCGGTCGATG
GTGGTGTCAAAGTACTTGAAGGCGGCAGGGGCTCCCAGATTGGTCAGGGTAAACAGGTGGATGATATTCT
CGGCCTGCTCTCTGATAGGCTTGTCTCTGTGCTTGTTGTAGGCGCTCAGCACCTTGTCCAGATTAGCGTC
GGCCAGGATCACTCTCTTGGAGAACTCGCTGATCTGCTCGATGATCTCGTCCAGGTAGTGTTTGTGCTGT
TCCACAAACAGCTGTTTCTGCTCATTATCCTCGGGGGAGCCCTTCAGCTTCTCATAGTGGCTGGCCAGGT
ACAGGAAGTTCACATATTTGGAGGGCAGGGCCAGTTCGTTTCCCTTCTGCAGTTCGCCGGCAGAGGCCAG
CATTCTCTTCCGGCCGTTTTCCAGCTCGAACAGGGAGTACTTAGGCAGCTTGATGATCAGGTCCTTTTTC
ACTTCTTTGTAGCCCTTGG
