>Addgene plasmid #84242 | pSLQ2813 pPB: CAG-GID1-KRAB-IRES-Puro-WPRE PGK-ABI-tagBFP-SpdCas9 | addgene partial sequence | sequence record 166906 | aGID1-F 5'-ctttaagagcgggtgaatcg-3'
TTCTGCTGAATCCTATGTTTGGTGGGAATGAGAGAACGGAGTCTGAGAAAAGTTTGGATGGGAAATACTT
TGTGACGGTTAGAGACCGCGATTGGTACTGGAAAGCGTTTTTACCCGAGGGAGAAGATAGAGAGCATCCA
GCGTGTAATCCGTTTAGCCCGAGAGGGAAAAGCTTAGAAGGAGTGAGTTTCCCCAAGAGTCTTGTGGTTG
TCGCGGGTTTGGATTTGATTAGAGATTGGCAGTTGGCATACGCGGAAGGGCTCAAGAAAGCGGGTCAAGA
GGTTAAGCTTATGCATTTAGAGAAAGCAACTGTTGGGTTTTACCTCTTGCCTAATAACAATCATTTCCAT
AATGTTATGGATGAGATTTCGGCGTTTGTAAACGCGGAATGTGAATTCTCAAGCGCTGCAGGTACTAGTG
GCGGTGGCGGAGGGATGGATGCTAAGTCACTAACTGCCTGGTCCCGGACACTGGTGACCTTCAAGGATGT
ATTTGTGGACTTCACCAGGGAGGAGTGGAAGCTGCTGGACACTGCTCAGCAGATCGTGTACAGAAATGTG
ATGCTGGAGAACTATAAGAACCTGGTTTCCTTGGGTTATCAGCTTACTAAGCCAGATGTGATCCTCCGGT
TGGAGAAGGGAGAAGAGCCCTAGATTTAAATAATTCGCCCCTCTCCCTCCCCCCCCCCTAACGTTACTGG
CCGAAGCCGCTTGGAATAAGGCCGGTGTGCGTTTGTCTATATGTTATTTTCCACC
